Addgene plasmid #57358: mEos2-CD151-7
Purpose: Localization: Tetraspanin/Membrane, Excitation: 505 / 569, Emission: 516 / 581
Depositing lab: Michael Davidson. Depositing organization: Florida State University, Tallahassee. Publication: A bright and photostable photoconvertible fluorescent protein. McKinney SA, Murphy CS, Hazelwood KL, Davidson MW, Looger LL. Nat Methods. 2009 Feb . 6(2):131-3. 10.1038/nmeth.1296 PubMed 19169260.
Backbone
  Vector backbone: mEos2
  Backbone size w/o insert (bp): 4750
  Vector type: Mammalian Expression
  Selectable markers: Neomycin (select with G418)
Growth in bacteria
  Bacterial resistance: Kanamycin, 50 μg/mL
  Growth temperature: 37°C
  Growth strain: DH5alpha
  Copy number: High Copy
Gene/Insert
  Gene/Insert name: CD151 (alt name: NM_001039490.1)
  Species: H. sapiens (human)
  Entrez Gene: CD151 (a.k.a. EBS7, GP27, MER2, PETA-3, RAPH, SFA1, TSPAN24)
  Promoter: CMV
  Tag / fusion protein: mEos2
  Cloning method: Unknown
  Sequencing primers: 5′ CMV-F; 3′ SV40pA-R
Terms and licenses: Academic/Nonprofit Terms; Industry Terms
Depositor comments: . Excitation = 505 / 569; Emission = 516 / 581
How to cite: mEos2-CD151-7 was a gift from Michael Davidson (Addgene plasmid # 57358 ; http://n2t.net/addgene:57358 ; RRID:Addgene_57358)
