[The description below was written by a language model from this plasmid's Addgene catalogue record and pLannotate feature annotations shown in this document.]
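Description:
mEos2-CD151-7 is a mammalian expression plasmid that produces human CD151 (also called TSPAN24 or PETA-3), a tetraspanin membrane protein, fused to the photoconvertible fluorescent protein mEos2. The sequenced record is 5,446 nt. The feature table places the mEos2 coding sequence upstream of CD151, separated by a short linker, so the fluorescent protein sits at the N-terminus of the tetraspanin. Expression is driven by the human cytomegalovirus immediate early enhancer and promoter, which span the origin of the circular map, and the transcript is terminated by an SV40 polyadenylation signal that follows a remnant of the multiple cloning site.

The backbone has the layout of a standard fluorescent-protein fusion vector. A high-copy ColE1/pUC-type origin supports propagation in E. coli, and an f1 origin is also present. A single Tn5 aminoglycoside phosphotransferase gene (NeoR/KanR) serves both hosts. A bacterial promoter upstream drives kanamycin resistance in bacteria, while the SV40 enhancer/early promoter and an HSV TK polyadenylation signal allow G418 selection of stably transfected mammalian cells. The short fragments annotated as large T antigen, ble and bGH poly(A) are probably residual flanking sequence or partial matches rather than functional elements.

mEos2 derives from a Lobophyllia hemprichii protein and is switched by illumination from a green state (excitation 505 nm, emission 516 nm) to a red state (569/581 nm). The record gives the purpose as a localization marker for tetraspanin and membrane compartments. Photoconvertible fusions of this kind are generally used for live-cell imaging, optical highlighting and tracking of protein subpopulations, and localization-based super-resolution microscopy.
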