Features (pLannotate 1.2.2; 15 found; start..end, strand, type, name):
      1..204     +  promoter       CMV promoter: human cytomegalovirus (CMV) immediate early promoter
    249..926     +  CDS            mEos2: mEos2 is a photoconvertible green/yellow fluorescent protein published in 2009, derived from Lobophyllia hemprichii. It has moderate acid sensitivity.
    948..1706    +  CDS            CD151: CD151_HUMAN - Also known as TSPAN24. Experimental evidence at protein level: Swiss-Prot protein existence level 1. (Microbial infection) Plays a role in human papillomavirus 16/HPV-16 endocytosis upon binding to cell surface receptor. From Homo sapiens (Human).
   1710..1746    +  misc_feature   MCS (fragment): multiple cloning site
   1763..1847    +  CDS            large T antigen (fragment): large T antigen from SV40 (simian virus 40)
   1870..1991    +  polyA_signal   SV40 poly(A) signal: SV40 polyadenylation signal
   2025..2453    -  rep_origin     f1 ori (sequence partly withheld): f1 bacteriophage origin of replication; arrow indicates direction of (+) strand synthesis
   2480..2584    +  promoter       AmpR promoter: bla
   2586..2943    +  promoter       SV40 promoter: SV40 enhancer and early promoter
   2978..3772    +  CDS            NeoR/KanR: aminoglycoside phosphotransferase from Tn5; aph(3')-II (or nptII); confers resistance to neomycin, kanamycin, and G418 (Geneticin®)
   3793..3945    +  CDS            ble (fragment): BLE_KLEPN - Experimental evidence at protein level: Swiss-Prot protein existence level 1. Binding protein with a strong affinity to the bleomycin family of antibiotics. Binds to CL990; an antimitotic-antibiotic compound. From Klebsiella pneumoniae.
   4004..4051    +  polyA_signal   HSV TK poly(A) signal: herpes simplex virus thymidine kinase polyadenylation signal (Cole and Stacy, 1985)
   4142..4158    -  polyA_signal   bGH poly(A) signal (fragment): bovine growth hormone polyadenylation signal
   4380..4968    +  rep_origin     ori: high-copy-number ColE1/pMB1/pBR322/pUC origin of replication
   5143..5446    +  enhancer       CMV enhancer: human cytomegalovirus immediate early enhancer
>Addgene plasmid #57358 | mEos2-CD151-7 | addgene full sequence | sequence record 213165 | Addgene NGS Result
GTGATGCGGTTTTGGCAGTACATCAATGGGCGTGGATAGCGGTTTGACTCACGGGGATTTCCAAGTCTCC
ACCCCATTGACGTCAATGGGAGTTTGTTTTGGCACCAAAATCAACGGGACTTTCCAAAATGTCGTAACAA
CTCCGCCCCATTGACGCAAATGGGCGGTAGGCGTGTACGGTGGGAGGTCTATATAAGCAGAGCTGGTTTA
GTGAACCGTCAGATCCGCTAGCGCTACCGGTCGCCACCATGAGTGCGATTAAGCCAGACATGAAGATCAA
ACTCCGTATGGAAGGCAACGTAAACGGGCACCACTTTGTGATCGACGGAGATGGTACAGGCAAGCCTTTT
GAGGGAAAACAGAGTATGGATCTTGAAGTCAAAGAGGGCGGACCTCTGCCTTTTGCCTTTGATATCCTGA
CCACTGCATTCCATTACGGCAACAGGGTATTCGCCAAATATCCAGACAACATACAAGACTATTTTAAGCA
GTCGTTTCCTAAGGGGTATTCGTGGGAACGAAGCTTGACTTTCGAAGACGGGGGCATTTGCATTGCCAGA
AACGACATAACAATGGAAGGGGACACTTTCTATAATAAAGTTCGATTTTATGGTACCAACTTTCCCGCCA
ATGGTCCAGTTATGCAGAAGAAGACGCTGAAATGGGAGCCCTCCACTGAGAAAATGTATGTGCGTGATGG
AGTGCTGACGGGTGATATTCATATGGCTTTGTTGCTTGAAGGAAATGCCCATTACCGATGTGACTTCAGA
ACTACTTACAAAGCTAAGGAGAAGGGTGTCAAGTTACCAGGCTACCACTTTGTGGACCACTGCATTGAGA
TTTTAAGCCATGACAAAGATTACAACAAGGTTAAGCTGTATGAGCATGCTGTTGCTCATTCTGGATTGCC
TGACAATGCCAGACGATCCGGACTCAGATCTGGCGGTATGGGTGAGTTCAACGAGAAGAAGACAACATGT
GGCACCGTTTGCCTCAAGTACCTGCTGTTTACCTACAATTGCTGCTTCTGGCTGGCTGGCCTGGCTGTCA
TGGCAGTGGGCATCTGGACGCTGGCCCTCAAGAGTGACTACATCAGCCTGCTGGCCTCAGGCACCTACCT
GGCCACAGCCTACATCCTGGTGGTGGCGGGCACTGTCGTCATGGTGACTGGGGTCTTGGGCTGCTGCGCC
ACCTTCAAGGAGCGTCGGAACCTGCTGCGCCTGTACTTCATCCTGCTCCTCATCATCTTTCTGCTGGAGA
TCATCGCTGGTATCCTCGCCTACGCCTACTACCAGCAGCTGAACACGGAGCTCAAGGAGAACCTGAAGGA
CACCATGACCAAGCGCTACCACCAGCCGGGCCATGAGGCTGTGACCAGCGCTGTGGACCAGCTGCAGCAG
GAGTTCCACTGCTGTGGCAGCAACAACTCACAGGACTGGCGAGACAGTGAGTGGATCCGCTCACAGGAGG
CCGGTGGCCGTGTGGTCCCAGACAGCTGCTGCAAGACGGTGGTGGCTCTTTGTGGACAGCGAGACCATGC
CTCCAACATCTACAAGGTGGAGGGCGGCTGCATCACCAAGTTGGAGACCTTCATCCAGGAGCACCTGAGG
GTCATTGGGGCTGTGGGGATCGGCATTGCCTGTGTGCAGGTCTTTGGCATGATCTTCACGTGCTGCCTGT
ACAGGAGTCTCAAGCTGGAGCACTACTGAGAATTCTGCAGTCGACGGTACCGCGGGCCCGGGATCCACCG
GATCTAGATAACTGATCATAATCAGCCATACCACATTTGTAGAGGTTTTACTTGCTTTAAAAAACCTCCC
ACACCTCCCCCTGAACCTGAAACATAAAATGAATGCAATTGTTGTTGTTAACTTGTTTATTGCAGCTTAT
AATGGTTACAAATAAAGCAATAGCATCACAAATTTCACAAATAAAGCATTTTTTTCACTGCATTCTAGTT
GTGGTTTGTCCAAACTCATCAATGTATCTTAACGCGTAAATTGTAAGCGTTAATATTTTGTTAAAATTCG
CGTTAAATTTTTGTTAAATCAGCTCATTTTTTAACCAATAGGCCGAAATCGGCAAAATCCCTTATAAATC
AAAAGAATAGACCGAGATAGGGT
[37 nt withheld, positions 2124-2160]
AAAGAACGTGGACTCCAACGTCAAAGG
[49 nt withheld, positions 2188-2236]
T
[91 nt withheld, positions 2238-2328]
G
[124 nt withheld, positions 2330-2453]
CAGGTGGCACTTTTCGGGGAAATGTGCGCGGAACCCCTATTTGTTTATTTTTCTAAATACATTCAAATAT
GTATCCGCTCATGAGACAATAACCCTGATAAATGCTTCAATAATATTGAAAAAGGAAGAGTCCTGAGGCG
GAAAGAACCAGCTGTGGAATGTGTGTCAGTTAGGGTGTGGAAAGTCCCCAGGCTCCCCAGCAGGCAGAAG
TATGCAAAGCATGCATCTCAATTAGTCAGCAACCAGGTGTGGAAAGTCCCCAGGCTCCCCAGCAGGCAGA
AGTATGCAAAGCATGCATCTCAATTAGTCAGCAACCATAGTCCCGCCCCTAACTCCGCCCATCCCGCCCC
TAACTCCGCCCAGTTCCGCCCATTCTCCGCCCCATGGCTGACTAATTTTTTTTATTTATGCAGAGGCCGA
GGCCGCCTCGGCCTCTGAGCTATTCCAGAAGTAGTGAGGAGGCTTTTTTGGAGGCCTAGGCTTTTGCAAA
GATCGATCAAGAGACAGGATGAGGATCGTTTCGCATGATTGAACAAGATGGATTGCACGCAGGTTCTCCG
GCCGCTTGGGTGGAGAGGCTATTCGGCTATGACTGGGCACAACAGACAATCGGCTGCTCTGATGCCGCCG
TGTTCCGGCTGTCAGCGCAGGGGCGCCCGGTTCTTTTTGTCAAGACCGACCTGTCCGGTGCCCTGAATGA
ACTGCAAGACGAGGCAGCGCGGCTATCGTGGCTGGCCACGACGGGCGTTCCTTGCGCAGCTGTGCTCGAC
GTTGTCACTGAAGCGGGAAGGGACTGGCTGCTATTGGGCGAAGTGCCGGGGCAGGATCTCCTGTCATCTC
ACCTTGCTCCTGCCGAGAAAGTATCCATCATGGCTGATGCAATGCGGCGGCTGCATACGCTTGATCCGGC
TACCTGCCCATTCGACCACCAAGCGAAACATCGCATCGAGCGAGCACGTACTCGGATGGAAGCCGGTCTT
GTCGATCAGGATGATCTGGACGAAGAGCATCAGGGGCTCGCGCCAGCCGAACTGTTCGCCAGGCTCAAGG
CGAGCATGCCCGACGGCGAGGATCTCGTCGTGACCCATGGCGATGCCTGCTTGCCGAATATCATGGTGGA
AAATGGCCGCTTTTCTGGATTCATCGACTGTGGCCGGCTGGGTGTGGCGGACCGCTATCAGGACATAGCG
TTGGCTACCCGTGATATTGCTGAAGAGCTTGGCGGCGAATGGGCTGACCGCTTCCTCGTGCTTTACGGTA
TCGCCGCTCCCGATTCGCAGCGCATCGCCTTCTATCGCCTTCTTGACGAGTTCTTCTGAGCGGGACTCTG
GGGTTCGAAATGACCGACCAAGCGACGCCCAACCTGCCATCACGAGATTTCGATTCCACCGCCGCCTTCT
ATGAAAGGTTGGGCTTCGGAATCGTTTTCCGGGACGCCGGCTGGATGATCCTCCAGCGCGGGGATCTCAT
GCTGGAGTTCTTCGCCCACCCTAGGGGGAGGCTAACTGAAACACGGAAGGAGACAATACCGGAAGGAACC
CGCGCTATGACGGCAATAAAAAGACAGAATAAAACGCACGGTGTTGGGTCGTTTGTTCATAAACGCGGGG
TTCGGTCCCAGGGCTGGCACTCTGTCGATACCCCACCGAGACCCCATTGGGGCCAATACGCCCGCGTTTC
TTCCTTTTCCCCACCCCACCCCCCAAGTTCGGGTGAAGGCCCAGGGCTCGCAGCCAACGTCGGGGCGGCA
GGCCCTGCCATAGCCTCAGGTTACTCATATATACTTTAGATTGATTTAAAACTTCATTTTTAATTTAAAA
GGATCTAGGTGAAGATCCTTTTTGATAATCTCATGACCAAAATCCCTTAACGTGAGTTTTCGTTCCACTG
AGCGTCAGACCCCGTAGAAAAGATCAAAGGATCTTCTTGAGATCCTTTTTTTCTGCGCGTAATCTGCTGC
TTGCAAACAAAAAAACCACCGCTACCAGCGGTGGTTTGTTTGCCGGATCAAGAGCTACCAACTCTTTTTC
CGAAGGTAACTGGCTTCAGCAGAGCGCAGATACCAAATACTGTTCTTCTAGTGTAGCCGTAGTTAGGCCA
CCACTTCAAGAACTCTGTAGCACCGCCTACATACCTCGCTCTGCTAATCCTGTTACCAGTGGCTGCTGCC
AGTGGCGATAAGTCGTGTCTTACCGGGTTGGACTCAAGACGATAGTTACCGGATAAGGCGCAGCGGTCGG
GCTGAACGGGGGGTTCGTGCACACAGCCCAGCTTGGAGCGAACGACCTACACCGAACTGAGATACCTACA
GCGTGAGCTATGAGAAAGCGCCACGCTTCCCGAAGGGAGAAAGGCGGACAGGTATCCGGTAAGCGGCAGG
GTCGGAACAGGAGAGCGCACGAGGGAGCTTCCAGGGGGAAACGCCTGGTATCTTTATAGTCCTGTCGGGT
TTCGCCACCTCTGACTTGAGCGTCGATTTTTGTGATGCTCGTCAGGGGGGCGGAGCCTATGGAAAAACGC
CAGCAACGCGGCCTTTTTACGGTTCCTGGCCTTTTGCTGGCCTTTTGCTCACATGTTCTTTCCTGCGTTA
TCCCCTGATTCTGTGGATAACCGTATTACCGCCATGCATTAGTTATTAATAGTAATCAATTACGGGGTCA
TTAGTTCATAGCCCATATATGGAGTTCCGCGTTACATAACTTACGGTAAATGGCCCGCCTGGCTGACCGC
CCAACGACCCCCGCCCATTGACGTCAATAATGACGTATGTTCCCATAGTAACGCCAATAGGGACTTTCCA
TTGACGTCAATGGGTGGAGTATTTACGGTAAACTGCCCACTTGGCAGTACATCAAGTGTATCATATGCCA
AGTACGCCCCCTATTGACGTCAATGACGGTAAATGGCCCGCCTGGCATTATGCCCAGTACATGACCTTAT
GGGACTTTCCTACTTGGCAGTACATCTACGTATTAGTCATCGCTATTACCATG
