>Addgene plasmid #57358 | mEos2-CD151-7 | depositor partial sequence | sequence record 88494 | insert sequence
GATCCGCTAGCGCTACCGGTCGCCACCATGAGTGCGATTAAGCCAGACATGAAGATCAAACTCCGTATGG
AAGGCAACGTAAACGGGCACCACTTTGTGATCGACGGAGATGGTACAGGCAAGCCTTTTGAGGGAAAACA
GAGTATGGATCTTGAAGTCAAAGAGGGCGGACCTCTGCCTTTTGCCTTTGATATCCTGACCACTGCATTC
CATTACGGCAACAGGGTATTCGCCAAATATCCAGACAACATACAAGACTATTTTAAGCAGTCGTTTCCTA
AGGGGTATTCGTGGGAACGAAGCTTGACTTTCGAAGACGGGGGCATTTGCATTGCCAGAAACGACATAAC
AATGGAAGGGGACACTTTCTATAATAAAGTTCGATTTTATGGTACCAACTTTCCCGCCAATGGTCCAGTT
ATGCAGAAGAAGACGCTGAAATGGGAGCCCTCCACTGAGAAAATGTATGTGCGTGATGGAGTGCTGACGG
GTGATATTCATATGGCTTTGTTGCTTGAAGGAAATGCCCATTACCGATGTGACTTCAGAACTACTTACAA
AGCTAAGGAGAAGGGTGTCAAGTTACCAGGCTACCACTTTGTGGACCACTGCATTGAGATTTTAAGCCAT
GACAAAGATTACAACAAGGTTAAGCTGTATGAGCATGCTGTTGCTCATTCTGGATTGCCTGACAATGCCA
GACGATCCGGACTCAGATCTGGCGGTATGGGTGAGTTCAACGAGAAGAAGACAACATGTGGCACCGTTTG
CCTCAAGTACCTGCTGTTTACCTACAATTGCTGCTTCTGGCTGGCTGGCCTGGCTGTCATGGCAGTGGGC
ATCTGGACGCTGGCCCTCAAGAGTGACTACATCAGCCTGCTGGCCTCAGGCACCTACCTGGCCACAGCCT
ACATCCTGGTGGTGGCGGGCACTGTCGTCATGGTGACTGGGGTCTTGGGCTGCTGCGCCACCTTCAAGGA
GCGTCGGAACCTGCTGCGCCTGTACTTCATCCTGCTCCTCATCATCTTTCTGCTGGAGATCATCGCTGGT
ATCCTCGCCTACGCCTACTACCAGCAGCTGAACACGGAGCTCAAGGAGAACCTGAAGGACACCATGACCA
AGCGCTACCACCAGCCGGGCCATGAGGCTGTGACCAGCGCTGTGGACCAGCTGCAGCAGGAGTTCCACTG
CTGTGGCAGCAACAACTCACAGGACTGGCGAGACAGTGAGTGGATCCGCTCACAGGAGGCCGGTGGCCGT
GTGGTCCCAGACAGCTGCTGCAAGACGGTGGTGGCTCTTTGTGGACAGCGAGACCATGCCTCCAACATCT
ACAAGGTGGAGGGCGGCTGCATCACCAAGTTGGAGACCTTCATCCAGGAGCACCTGAGGGTCATTGGGGC
TGTGGGGATCGGCATTGCCTGTGTGCAGGTCTTTGGCATGATCTTCACGTGCTGCCTGTACAGGAGTCTC
AAGCTGGAGCACTACTGAGAATTCTGCAGTCGACGGTACCGCGGGCCCGGGATCCACCGGATCTAGATAA
CTGATCATAATCAGCCATACCACATTT
